>Addgene plasmid #41264 | TAL3090 | depositor partial sequence | sequence record 54903 | TAL3090 sequence 2430 bps
TCTAGAGCTAGCACCATGGACTACAAAGACCATGACGGTGATTATAAAGATCATGACATCGATTACAAGG
ATGACGATGACAAGATGGCCCCCAAGAAGAAGAGGAAGGTGGGCATTCACCGCGGGGTACCTATGGTGGA
CTTGAGGACACTCGGTTATTCGCAACAGCAACAGGAGAAAATCAAGCCTAAGGTCAGGAGCACCGTCGCG
CAACACCACGAGGCGCTTGTGGGGCATGGCTTCACTCATGCGCATATTGTCGCGCTTTCACAGCACCCTG
CGGCGCTTGGGACGGTGGCTGTCAAATACCAAGATATGATTGCGGCCCTGCCCGAAGCCACGCACGAGGC
AATTGTAGGGGTCGGTAAACAGTGGTCGGGAGCGCGAGCACTTGAGGCGCTGCTGACTGTGGCGGGTGAG
CTTAGGGGGCCTCCGCTCCAGCTCGACACCGGGCAGCTGCTGAAGATCGCGAAGAGAGGGGGAGTAACAG
CGGTAGAGGCAGTGCACGCCTGGCGCAATGCGCTCACCGGGGCCCCCTTGAACCTGACCCCAGACCAGGT
AGTCGCAATCGCGTCACATGACGGGGGAAAGCAAGCCCTGGAAACCGTGCAAAGGTTGTTGCCGGTCCTT
TGTCAAGACCACGGCCTTACACCGGAGCAAGTCGTGGCCATTGCATCCCACGACGGTGGCAAACAGGCTC
TTGAGACGGTTCAGAGACTTCTCCCAGTTCTCTGTCAAGCCCACGGGCTGACTCCCGATCAAGTTGTAGC
GATTGCGTCCAACGGTGGAGGGAAACAAGCATTGGAGACTGTCCAACGGCTCCTTCCCGTGTTGTGTCAA
GCCCACGGTTTGACGCCTGCACAAGTGGTCGCCATCGCCAACAACAACGGCGGTAAGCAGGCGCTGGAAA
CAGTACAGCGCCTGCTGCCTGTACTGTGCCAGGATCATGGACTGACCCCAGACCAGGTAGTCGCAATCGC
GTCACATGACGGGGGAAAGCAAGCCCTGGAAACCGTGCAAAGGTTGTTGCCGGTCCTTTGTCAAGACCAC
GGCCTTACACCGGAGCAAGTCGTGGCCATTGCAAGCAACATCGGTGGCAAACAGGCTCTTGAGACGGTTC
AGAGACTTCTCCCAGTTCTCTGTCAAGCCCACGGGCTGACTCCCGATCAAGTTGTAGCGATTGCGAATAA
CAATGGAGGGAAACAAGCATTGGAGACTGTCCAACGGCTCCTTCCCGTGTTGTGTCAAGCCCACGGTTTG
ACGCCTGCACAAGTGGTCGCCATCGCCTCGAATGGCGGCGGTAAGCAGGCGCTGGAAACAGTACAGCGCC
TGCTGCCTGTACTGTGCCAGGATCATGGACTGACCCCAGACCAGGTAGTCGCAATCGCGTCACATGACGG
GGGAAAGCAAGCCCTGGAAACCGTGCAAAGGTTGTTGCCGGTCCTTTGTCAAGACCACGGCCTTACACCG
GAGCAAGTCGTGGCCATTGCAAGCAACATCGGTGGCAAACAGGCTCTTGAGACGGTTCAGAGACTTCTCC
CAGTTCTCTGTCAAGCCCACGGGCTGACTCCCGATCAAGTTGTAGCGATTGCGAATAACAATGGAGGGAA
ACAAGCATTGGAGACTGTCCAACGGCTCCTTCCCGTGTTGTGTCAAGCCCACGGTTTGACGCCTGCACAA
GTGGTCGCCATCGCCAACAACAACGGCGGTAAGCAGGCGCTGGAAACAGTACAGCGCCTGCTGCCTGTAC
TGTGCCAGGATCATGGACTGACCCCAGACCAGGTAGTCGCAATCGCGAACAATAATGGGGGAAAGCAAGC
CCTGGAAACCGTGCAAAGGTTGTTGCCGGTCCTTTGTCAAGACCACGGCCTTACACCGGAGCAAGTCGTG
GCCATTGCAAGCAATGGGGGTGGCAAACAGGCTCTTGAGACGGTTCAGAGACTTCTCCCAGTTCTCTGTC
AAGCCCACGGGCTGACTCCCGATCAAGTTGTAGCGATTGCGTCGCATGACGGAGGGAAACAAGCATTGGA
GACTGTCCAACGGCTCCTTCCCGTGTTGTGTCAAGCCCACGGTTTGACGCCTGCACAAGTGGTCGCCATC
GCCAGCCATGATGGCGGTAAGCAGGCGCTGGAAACAGTACAGCGCCTGCTGCCTGTACTGTGCCAGGATC
ATGGACTGACACCCGAACAGGTGGTCGCCATTGCTTCTAATGGGGGAGGACGGCCAGCCTTGGAGTCCAT
CGTAGCCCAATTGTCCAGGCCCGATCCCGCGTTGGCTGCGTTAACGAATGACCATCTGGTGGCGTTGGCA
TGTCTTGGTGGACGACCCGCGCTCGATGCAGTCAAAAAGGGTCTGCCTCATGCTCCCGCATTGATCAAAA
GAACCAACCGGCGGATTCCCGAGAGAACTTCCCATCGAGTCGCGGGATCC
