>Addgene plasmid #41264 | TAL3090 | addgene partial sequence | sequence record 56021 | JDS-TALEN-F 5'-TAGGGGTCGGTAAACAGTGG-3'
GCTGCTGACTGTGGCGGGTGAGCTTAGGGGGCCTCCGCTCCAGCTCGACACCGGGCAGCTGCTGAAGATC
GCGAAGAGAGGGGGAGTAACAGCGGTAGAGGCAGTGCACGCCTGGCGCAATGCGCTCACCGGGGCCCCCT
TGAACCTGACCCCAGACCAGGTAGTCGCAATCGCGTCACATGACGGGGGAAAGCAAGCCCTGGAAACCGT
GCAAAGGTTGTTGCCGGTCCTTTGTCAAGACCACGGCCTTACACCGGAGCAAGTCGTGGCCATTGCATCC
CACGACGGTGGCAAACAGGCTCTTGAGACGGTTCAGAGACTTCTCCCAGTTCTCTGTCAAGCCCACGGGC
TGACTCCCGATCAAGTTGTAGCGATTGCGTCCAACGGTGGAGGGAAACAAGCATTGGAGACTGTCCAACG
GCTCCTTCCCGTGTTGTGTCAAGCCCACGGTTTGACGCCTGCACAAGTGGTCGCCATCGCCAACAACAAC
GGCGGTAAGCAGGCGCTGGAAACAGTACAGCGCCTGCTGCCTGTACTGTGCCAGGATCATGGACTGACCC
CAGACCAGGTAGTCGCAATCGCGTCACATGACGGGGGAAAGCAAGCCCTGGAAACCGTGCAAAGGTTGTT
GCCGGTCCTTTGTCAAGACCACGGCCTTACACCGGAGCAAGTCGTGGCCATTGCAAGCAACATCGGTGGC
AAACAGGCTCTTGAGACGGTTCAGAGACTTCTCCCAGTTCTCTGTCAAGCCCACGGGCTGACTCCCGATC
AAGTTGTAGCGATTGCGAATAACAATGGAGGGAAACAAGCATTGGAGACTGTCCAACGGCTCCTTCCCGT
GTTGTGTCAAGCCCACGGTTTGACGCCTGCACAAGTGGTCGCCATCGCCTC
