[The description below was written by a language model from this plasmid's Addgene catalogue record.]
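Description:
TAL3090 is a TALEN expression plasmid encoding the "left" monomer of a nuclease pair directed against the zebrafish gna13b gene. It is built on the JDS78 backbone, a roughly 6.4 kb vector classed as mammalian expression with a T7 promoter, and is maintained in E. coli as a high-copy plasmid under ampicillin selection. The record gives no feature table, so the origin of replication and other backbone elements are not itemised. The use of a BGH reverse sequencing primer suggests a BGH polyadenylation region downstream of the coding sequence.

The insert of about 1.6 kb is an engineered array of TAL effector repeats designed to recognise a specific 18-nucleotide site in gna13b. It was cloned by restriction enzyme methods that destroyed both junction sites. It sits in frame with elements supplied by the backbone: an N-terminal 3X FLAG epitope tag for detection and a C-terminal wild-type FokI nuclease domain. Because FokI cleaves only as a dimer, this left-hand TALEN is meant to be used with a matching right-hand partner that binds the opposite strand nearby. The two FokI domains then meet over the spacer and make a double-strand break, and error-prone repair of that break can produce disruptive insertions or deletions.

Expression is driven by the CMV promoter in transfected cells. The T7 designation indicates that the construct can also serve as a template for in vitro transcription, giving mRNA of the kind typically injected into zebrafish embryos. The associated work concerns targeted gene disruption in somatic zebrafish cells, and the insert name suggests that the plasmid belongs to a set of TALENs made for the zebrafish research community. The depositor advises confirming the plasmid by diagnostic digest before use.
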