Addgene plasmid #41264: TAL3090
Depositing lab: Keith Joung. Depositing organization: Massachusetts General Hospital. Publication: Targeted gene disruption in somatic zebrafish cells using engineered TALENs. Sander JD, Cade L, Khayter C, Reyon D, Peterson RT, Joung JK, Yeh JR. Nat Biotechnol. 2011 Aug 5;29(8):697-8. doi: 10.1038/nbt.1934. PubMed 21822241.
Backbone
  Vector backbone: JDS78
  Backbone manufacturer: Addgene plasmid #32290
  Backbone size w/o insert (bp): 6447
  Vector type: Mammalian Expression ; T7
Growth in bacteria
  Bacterial resistance: Ampicillin, 100 μg/mL
  Growth temperature: 37°C
  Growth strain: XL1 Blue
  Copy number: High Copy
Gene/Insert
  Gene/Insert name: ZebrafishCommunity-gna13b-Left (alt name: gna13b)
  Species: D. rerio (zebrafish)
  Insert size (bp): 1640
  Entrez Gene: gna13b (a.k.a. Gna13, fj64c01, wu:fj64c01)
  Promoter: CMV
  Tag / fusion protein: 3X Flag (N terminal on backbone); WT FOKI (C terminal on backbone)
  Cloning method: Restriction Enzyme; 5′ cloning site N/A (destroyed during cloning); 3′ cloning site N/A (destroyed during cloning)
  Sequencing primers: 5′ CMV-F; 3′ BGH-rev
Terms and licenses: Academic/Nonprofit Terms; Industry Terms: Not Available to Industry
Depositor comments: Target binding site: TCCTGCAGTCAGGGTCCT It is strongly recommended that users perform a diagnostic digest to verify this plasmid prior to use. For example, a double digest of the plasmid with BamHI and KpnI should result in two bands at 2.3kb and 5.8kb.
How to cite: TAL3090 was a gift from Keith Joung (Addgene plasmid # 41264 ; http://n2t.net/addgene:41264 ; RRID:Addgene_41264)
